Addgene plasmid #173121: pPB UbC Arrestin-TEVp(WT)-V5; UAS-mCherry
Purpose: Expresses TEVp(WT) and reporter receiver construct in DIPG
Depositing lab: Alice Ting. Depositing organization: Stanford University. Publication: A light-gated transcriptional recorder for detecting cell-cell contacts. Cho KF, Gillespie SM, Kalogriopoulos NA, Quezada MA, Jacko M, Monje M, Ting AY. Elife. 2022 Mar 21;11:e70881. doi: 10.7554/eLife.70881. PubMed 35311648.
Backbone
  Vector backbone: pPB
  Vector type: Mammalian Expression
  Selectable markers: Blasticidin
Growth in bacteria
  Bacterial resistance: Ampicillin, 100 μg/mL
  Growth temperature: 37°C
  Growth strain: NEB Stable
  Copy number: Unknown
Gene/Insert
  Gene/Insert name: Arrestin-TEVp(WT)-V5; UAS-mCherry
  Promoter: UbC
  Cloning method: Gibson Cloning
  Sequencing primers: 5′ ctgaagctccggttttgaactatgcgctcg
Terms and licenses: Academic/Nonprofit Terms; Industry Terms: Not Available to Industry
How to cite: pPB UbC Arrestin-TEVp(WT)-V5; UAS-mCherry was a gift from Alice Ting (Addgene plasmid # 173121 ; http://n2t.net/addgene:173121 ; RRID:Addgene_173121)
