[The description below was written by a language model from this plasmid's Addgene catalogue record and pLannotate feature annotations shown in this document.]
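Description:
pPB UbC Arrestin-TEVp(WT)-V5; UAS-mCherry is a 10.6 kb mammalian expression plasmid built on a pPB backbone. That name usually denotes a piggyBac transposon vector for genomic integration, but the automated feature table does not annotate transposon terminal repeats, so this cannot be confirmed from the annotation. In bacteria it is maintained through a high-copy ColE1/pUC-type origin with ampicillin resistance. It also retains an f1 origin and remnants of a lac cloning region. Mammalian cells carrying the construct are selected with blasticidin.

The payload consists of two cassettes in the same orientation. The first is a Gal4-responsive reporter. Multiple UAS repeats lie upstream of a minimal TATA-box promoter and a Xenopus beta-globin 5′ UTR, and these drive mCherry followed by a WPRE. A cPPT/CTS element sits upstream of this unit. The second cassette uses the human ubiquitin C promoter to constitutively express a fusion of beta-arrestin 2 (best match to the rat protein) with wild-type TEV protease. The construct name indicates a V5 tag, and a short tag-like feature is annotated at that position. The blasticidin S deaminase gene lies just downstream, followed by a partial WPRE and an SV40 polyadenylation signal. The annotation does not show how it is linked to the fusion.

The stated purpose is to express the protease and reporter "receiver" components in DIPG (diffuse intrinsic pontine glioma) cells, as part of a light-gated transcriptional recorder of cell-cell contacts. In designs of this kind, arrestin recruitment to an activated receptor brings TEV protease close to a cleavage site. Cleavage releases a tethered Gal4-based transcription factor, which then switches on UAS-mCherry. The receptor and transcription factor components are not encoded on this plasmid and would have to be supplied separately.
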