Features (pLannotate 1.2.2; 32 found; start..end, strand, type, name):
      1..105     -  promoter       AmpR promoter: bla
    158..586     -  rep_origin     f1 ori (sequence partly withheld): f1 bacteriophage origin of replication; arrow indicates direction of (+) strand synthesis
    591..746     -  CDS            lacZα (fragment): LacZα fragment of β-galactosidase; lacZ fragment
    748..867     +  CDS            B (fragment): PORTL_LAMBD - Experimental evidence at protein level: Swiss-Prot protein existence level 1. Forms the portal vertex of the capsid (PubMed:6228056, PubMed:6232391). This portal plays critical roles in head assembly, genome packaging, neck/tail attachment, and genome ejection (Probable). The portal protein multimerizes as a single ring-shaped homododecamer arranged around a central channel (PubMed:6232391). Binds to the terminase subunits to form the packaging machine (PubMed:7799432). From Escherichia phage lambda (Bacteriophage lambda).
   1367..1484    +  misc_feature   cPPT/CTS: central polypurine tract and central termination sequence of HIV-1
   1584..1601    +  protein_bind   5X UAS (fragment): five tandem copies of the "ScaI site" 17-mer CGGAGTACTGTCCTCCG, an upstream activating sequence (UAS) that efficiently binds yeast Gal4 (Webster et al., 1988; Pfeiffer et al., 2010) GAL4
   1612..1629    +  protein_bind   5X UAS (fragment): five tandem copies of the "ScaI site" 17-mer CGGAGTACTGTCCTCCG, an upstream activating sequence (UAS) that efficiently binds yeast Gal4 (Webster et al., 1988; Pfeiffer et al., 2010) GAL4
   1683..1700    +  protein_bind   5X UAS (fragment): five tandem copies of the "ScaI site" 17-mer CGGAGTACTGTCCTCCG, an upstream activating sequence (UAS) that efficiently binds yeast Gal4 (Webster et al., 1988; Pfeiffer et al., 2010) GAL4
   1711..1728    +  protein_bind   5X UAS (fragment): five tandem copies of the "ScaI site" 17-mer CGGAGTACTGTCCTCCG, an upstream activating sequence (UAS) that efficiently binds yeast Gal4 (Webster et al., 1988; Pfeiffer et al., 2010) GAL4
   1737..1754    +  protein_bind   5X UAS (fragment): five tandem copies of the "ScaI site" 17-mer CGGAGTACTGTCCTCCG, an upstream activating sequence (UAS) that efficiently binds yeast Gal4 (Webster et al., 1988; Pfeiffer et al., 2010) GAL4
   1765..1782    +  protein_bind   5X UAS (fragment): five tandem copies of the "ScaI site" 17-mer CGGAGTACTGTCCTCCG, an upstream activating sequence (UAS) that efficiently binds yeast Gal4 (Webster et al., 1988; Pfeiffer et al., 2010) GAL4
   1791..1808    +  protein_bind   5X UAS (fragment): five tandem copies of the "ScaI site" 17-mer CGGAGTACTGTCCTCCG, an upstream activating sequence (UAS) that efficiently binds yeast Gal4 (Webster et al., 1988; Pfeiffer et al., 2010) GAL4
   1819..1836    +  protein_bind   5X UAS (fragment): five tandem copies of the "ScaI site" 17-mer CGGAGTACTGTCCTCCG, an upstream activating sequence (UAS) that efficiently binds yeast Gal4 (Webster et al., 1988; Pfeiffer et al., 2010) GAL4
   1898..1915    +  promoter       minP (fragment): minimal TATA-box promoter with low basal activity
   1988..2030    +  5'UTR          Xenopus globin 5'-UTR: translational enhancer from the 5'-UTR of the major beta-globin gene of Xenopus laevis
   2082..2789    +  CDS            mCherry: mCherry is a basic (constitutively fluorescent) red fluorescent protein published in 2004, derived from Discosoma sp.. It is reported to be a very rapidly-maturing monomer with low acid sensitivity.
   2808..3396    +  misc_feature   WPRE: woodchuck hepatitis virus posttranscriptional regulatory element
   3403..4614    +  promoter       UbC promoter: human ubiquitin C promoter
   4637..5866    +  CDS            Arrb2: ARRB2_RAT - Experimental evidence at protein level: Swiss-Prot protein existence level 1. Functions in regulating agonist-mediated G-protein coupled receptor (GPCR) signaling by mediating both receptor desensitization and resensitization processes. During homologous desensitization, beta- arrestins bind to the GPRK-phosphorylated receptor and sterically preclude its coupling to the cognate G-protein; the binding appears to require additional receptor determinants exposed only in the active receptor conformation. The beta-arrestins target many receptors for internalization by acting as endocyti
   5897..6553    +  CDS            TEV protease (fragment): tobacco etch virus protease (Kapust et al., 2001)
   6557..6582    +  misc_feature   12Pktag (fragment)
   6674..7072    +  CDS            BSD: blasticidin S deaminase; Aspergillus terreus BSD; confers resistance to blasticidin
   7079..7184    +  misc_feature   WPRE (fragment): woodchuck hepatitis virus posttranscriptional regulatory element
   7196..7317    +  polyA_signal   SV40 poly(A) signal: SV40 polyadenylation signal
   7335..7427    +  ncRNA          G-CSF SLDE: Accession: RF00183 - G-CSF factor stem-loop destabilising element (SLDE)
   8124..8591    +  CDS            B (fragment): PORTL_LAMBD - Experimental evidence at protein level: Swiss-Prot protein existence level 1. Forms the portal vertex of the capsid (PubMed:6228056, PubMed:6232391). This portal plays critical roles in head assembly, genome packaging, neck/tail attachment, and genome ejection (Probable). The portal protein multimerizes as a single ring-shaped homododecamer arranged around a central channel (PubMed:6232391). Binds to the terminase subunits to form the packaging machine (PubMed:7799432). From Escherichia phage lambda (Bacteriophage lambda).
   8629..8645    -  protein_bind   lac operator: The lac repressor binds to the lac operator to inhibit transcription in E. coli. This inhibition can be relieved by adding lactose or isopropyl-β-D-thiogalactopyranoside (IPTG). lac repressor encoded by lacI
   8653..8683    -  promoter       lac promoter: promoter for the E. coli lac operon
   8698..8719    -  protein_bind   CAP binding site: CAP binding activates transcription in the presence of cAMP. E. coli catabolite activator protein
   8732..8824    -  CDS            lacI (fragment): lac repressor; lacI; The lac repressor binds to the lac operator to inhibit transcription in E. coli. This inhibition can be relieved by adding lactose or isopropyl-β-D-thiogalactopyranoside (IPTG).
   9007..9595    -  rep_origin     ori: high-copy-number ColE1/pMB1/pBR322/pUC origin of replication
   9766..10626   -  CDS            AmpR: β-lactamase; bla; confers resistance to ampicillin, carbenicillin, and related antibiotics
>Addgene plasmid #173121 | pPB UbC Arrestin-TEVp(WT)-V5; UAS-mCherry | addgene full sequence | sequence record 339551 | Addgene NGS Result
ACTCTTCCTTTTTCAATATTATTGAAGCATTTATCAGGGTTATTGTCTCATGAGCGGATACATATTTGAA
TGTATTTAGAAAAATAAACAAATAGGGGTTCCGCGCACATTTCCCCGAAAAGTGCCACCTAAATTGTAAG
CGTTAATATTTTGTTAAAATTCGCGTTAAATTTTTGTTAAATCAGCTCATTTTTTAACCAATAGGCCGAA
ATCGGCAAAATCCCTTATAAATCAAAAGAATAGACCGAGATAGGGT
[37 nt withheld, positions 257-293]
AAAGAACGTGGACTCCAACGTCAAAGG
[49 nt withheld, positions 321-369]
T
[91 nt withheld, positions 371-461]
G
[124 nt withheld, positions 463-586]
CCCATTCGCCATTCAGGCTGCGCAACTGTTGGGAAGGGCGATCGGTGCGGGCCTCTTCGCTATTACGCCA
GCTGGCGAAAGGGGGATGTGCTGCAAGGCGATTAAGTTGGGTAACGCCAGGGTTTTCCCAGTCACGACGT
TGTAAAACGACGGCCAGTGAGCGCGCCTCGTTCATTCACGTTTTTGAACCCGTGGAGGACGGGCAGACTC
GCGGTGCAAATGTGTTTTACAGCGTGATGGAGCAGATGAAGATGCTCGACACGCTGCAGAACACGCAGCT
AGATTAACCCTAGAAAGATAATCATATTGTGACGTACGTTAAAGATAATCATGTGTAAAATTGACGCATG
TGTTTTATCGGTCTGTATATCGAGGTTTATTTATTAATTTGAATAGATATTAAGTTTTATTATATTTACA
CTTACATACTAATAATAAATTCAACAAACAATTTATTTATGTTTATTTATTTATTAAAAAAAACAAAAAC
TCAAAATTTCTTCTATAAAGTAACAAAACTTTTATGAGGGACAGCCCCCCCCCAAAGCCCCCAGGGATGT
AATTACGTCCCTCCCCCGCTAGGGGGCAGCAGCGAGCCGCCCGGGGCTCCGCTCCGGTCCGGCGCTCCCC
CCGCATCCCCGAGCCGGCAGCGTGCGGGGACAGCCCGGGCACGGGGAAGGTGGCACGGGATCGCTTTCCT
CTGAACGCTTCTCGCTGCTCTTTGAGCCTGCAGACACCTGGGGGGATACGGGGAAAAGGCCTCCACGGCC
AGACTAGAACTTTTAAAAGAAAAGGGGGGATTGGGGGGTACAGTGCAGGGGAAAGAATAGTAGACATAAT
AGCAACAGACATACAAACTAAAGAATTACAAAAACAAATTACAAAAATTCAAAATTTTATCGATCACGAG
ACTAGCCTCGAGGGATCGCAAAAAGCTTAGGCCTCCAAGGCGGAGTACTGTCCTCCGGGCTGGCGGAGTA
CTGTCCTCCGGCAAGGTCGGAGTACTGTCCTCCGACACTAGAGGTCGGAGTACTGTCCTCCGACGCAAGG
CGGAGTACTGTCCTCCGGGCTGCGGAGTACTGTCCTCCGGCAAGGTCGGAGTACTGTCCTCCGACACTAG
AGGTCGGAGTACTGTCCTCCGACGCAAGGTCGGAGTACTGTCCTCCGACACTAGAGGTCGGAGTACTGTC
CTCCGACGCAAGGTCGGAGTACTGTCCTCCGACACTAGAGGTCGGAGTACTGTCCTCCGACGCAAGGCGG
AGTACTGTCCTCCGGGCTGGCGGAGTACTGTCCTCCGGCAAGGGTCGACTCTAGAGGGTATATAATGGAT
CCCATCGCGTCTCAGCCTCACTTTGAGCTCCTCCACACGAATTCCCCGATACCGTCGATTCAAGGAGCTT
GCTTGTTCTTTTTGCAGAAGCTCAGAATAAACGCTCAACTTTGGCAGATCTACCAAGGAGCTCGGATCCA
CTAGTGATCCCCTGCTAGCGCCACCATGGTGAGCAAGGGCGAGGAGGATAACATGGCCATCATCAAGGAG
TTCATGCGCTTCAAGGTGCACATGGAGGGCTCCGTGAACGGCCACGAGTTCGAGATCGAGGGCGAGGGCG
AGGGCCGCCCCTACGAGGGCACCCAGACCGCCAAGCTGAAGGTGACCAAGGGTGGCCCCCTGCCCTTCGC
CTGGGACATCCTGTCCCCTCAGTTCATGTACGGCTCCAAGGCCTACGTGAAGCACCCCGCCGACATCCCC
GACTACTTGAAGCTGTCCTTCCCCGAGGGCTTCAAGTGGGAGCGCGTGATGAACTTCGAGGACGGCGGCG
TGGTGACCGTGACCCAGGACTCCTCCCTGCAGGACGGCGAGTTCATCTACAAGGTGAAGCTGCGCGGCAC
CAACTTCCCCTCCGACGGCCCCGTAATGCAGAAGAAGACCATGGGCTGGGAGGCCTCCTCCGAGCGGATG
TACCCCGAGGACGGCGCCCTGAAGGGCGAGATCAAGCAGAGGCTGAAGCTGAAGGACGGCGGCCACTACG
ACGCTGAGGTCAAGACCACCTACAAGGCCAAGAAGCCCGTGCAGCTGCCCGGCGCCTACAACGTCAACAT
CAAGTTGGACATCACCTCCCACAACGAGGACTACACCATCGTGGAACAGTACGAACGCGCCGAGGGCCGC
CACTCCACCGGCGGCATGGACGAGCTGTACAAGTGAAGCGGCCGCGTCGACAATCAACCTCTGGATTACA
AAATTTGTGAAAGATTGACTGGTATTCTTAACTATGTTGCTCCTTTTACGCTATGTGGATACGCTGCTTT
AATGCCTTTGTATCATGCTATTGCTTCCCGTATGGCTTTCATTTTCTCCTCCTTGTATAAATCCTGGTTG
CTGTCTCTTTATGAGGAGTTGTGGCCCGTTGTCAGGCAACGTGGCGTGGTGTGCACTGTGTTTGCTGACG
CAACCCCCACTGGTTGGGGCATTGCCACCACCTGTCAGCTCCTTTCCGGGACTTTCGCTTTCCCCCTCCC
TATTGCCACGGCGGAACTCATCGCCGCCTGCCTTGCCCGCTGCTGGACAGGGGCTCGGCTGTTGGGCACT
GACAATTCCGTGGTGTTGTCGGGGAAGCTGACGTCCTTTCCATGGCTGCTCGCCTGTGTTGCCACCTGGA
TTCTGCGCGGGACGTCCTTCTGCTACGTCCCTTCGGCCCTCAATCCAGCGGACCTTCCTTCCCGCGGCCT
GCTGCCGGCTCTGCGGCCTCTTCCGCGTCTTCGCCTTCGCCCTCAGACGAGTCGGATCTCCCTTTGGGCC
GCCTCCCCGCGGATCCGGCCTCCGCGCCGGGTTTTGGCGCCTCCCGCGGGCGCCCCCCTCCTCACGGCGA
GCGCTGCCACGTCAGACGAAGGGCGCAGCGAGCGTCCTGATCCTTCCGCCCGGACGCTCAGGACAGCGGC
CCGCTGCTCATAAGACTCGGCCTTAGAACCCCAGTATCAGCAGAAGGACATTTTAGGACGGGACTTGGGT
GACTCTAGGGCACTGGTTTTCTTTCCAGAGAGCGGAACAGGCGAGGAAAAGTAGTCCCTTCTCGGCGATT
CTGCGGAGGGATCTCCGTGGGGCGGTGAACGCCGATGATTATATAAGGACGCGCCGGGTGTGGCACAGCT
AGTTCCGTCGCAGCCGGGATTTGGGTCGCGGTTCTTGTTTGTGGATCGCTGTGATCGTCACTTGGTGAGT
AGCGGGCTGCTGGGCTGGCCGGGGCTTTCGTGGCCGCCGGGCCGCTCGGTGGGACGGAAGCGTGTGGAGA
GACCGCCAAGGGCTGTAGTCTGGGTCCGCGAGCAAGGTTGCCCTGAACTGGGGGTTGGGGGGAGCGCAGC
AAAATGGCGGCTGTTCCCGAGTCTTGAATGGAAGACGCTTGTGAGGCGGGCTGTGAGGTCGTTGAAACAA
GGTGGGGGGCATGGTGGGCGGCAAGAACCCAAGGTCTTGAGGCCTTCGCTAATGCGGGAAAGCTCTTATT
CGGGTGAGATGGGCTGGGGCACCATCTGGGGACCCTGACGTGAAGTTTGTCACTGACTGGAGAACTCGGT
TTGTCGTCTGTTGCGGGGGCGGCAGTTATGGCGGTGCCGTTGGGCAGTGCACCCGTACCTTTGGGAGCGC
GCGCCCTCGTCGTGTCGTGACGTCACCCGTTCTGTTGGCTTATAATGCAGGGTGGGGCCACCTGCCGGTA
GGTGTGCGGTAGGCTTTTCTCCGTCGCAGGACGCAGGGTTCGGGCCTAGGGTAGGCTCTCCTGAATCGAC
AGGCGCCGGACCTCTGGTGAGGGGAGGGATAAGTGAGGCGTCAGTTTCTTTGGTCGGTTTTATGTACCTA
TCTTCTTAAGTAGCTGAAGCTCCGGTTTTGAACTATGCGCTCGGGGTTGGCGAGTGTGTTTTGTGAAGTT
TTTTAGGCACCTTTTGAAATGTAATCATTTGGGTCAATATGTAATTTTCAGTGTTAGACTAGTAAATTGT
CCGCTAAATTCTGGCCGTTTTTGGCTTTTTTGTTAGACGCTAGCGGATTCTAGAGCCACCATGGGTGAAA
AACCCGGGACCAGGGTCTTCAAGAAGTCGAGCCCTAACTGCAAGCTCACCGTGTACTTGGGCAAGCGTGA
CTTTGTGGATCACTTGGACAAAGTGGATCCTGTCGATGGTGTGGTGCTTGTGGATCCTGACTACTTGAAG
GACCGGAAAGTGTTTGTGACCCTCACCTGTGCCTTCCGCTATGGCCGAGAAGACCTGGATGTACTGGGCC
TGTCTTTCCGCAAAGATCTGTTCATCGCCACCTACCAGGCCTTCCCCCCCATGCCCAACCCACCTCGGCC
CCCCACCCGCCTACAGGACCGACTGCTGAAGAAGTTGGGCCAGCACGCCCACCCCTTTTTTTTCACAATA
CCCCAGAATTTGCCTTGCTCCGTCACACTGCAGCCAGGACCGGAGGACACAGGGAAGGCCTGTGGAGTAG
ACTTTGAGATTCGAGCCTTCTGTGCCAAATCTATAGAAGAAAAAAGCCACAAAAGGAACTCCGTGCGGCT
TATCATCAGAAAGGTACAGTTTGCTCCTGAGACACCCGGCCCCCAGCCATCAGCTGAAACCACACGCCAC
TTCCTCATGTCTGACCGGAGGTCCCTGCACCTAGAGGCTTCCCTGGACAAAGAGCTGTACTACCATGGGG
AACCCCTCAATGTCAACGTCCACGTCACCAACAATTCTGCCAAAACCGTCAAGAAGATCAGAGTGTCTGT
GAGACAGTATGCCGACATTTGCCTCTTCAGCACCGCGCAGTACAAGTGTCCTGTGGCTCAGCTTGAACAA
GATGACCAGGTGTCTCCCAGTTCCACATTCTGCAAGGTGTACACCATAACCCCGCTGCTCAGTGACAACC
GAGAGAAGCGTGGCCTTGCCCTTGATGGGCAACTCAAGCACGAAGACACCAACCTGGCTTCCAGCACCAT
TGTGAAGGAGGGAGCCAACAAGGAGGTGCTGGGAATCCTAGTATCCTACAGGGTCAAGGTGAAGCTGGTG
GTGTCTCGAGGCGGGGATGTCTCCGTGGAGCTACCTTTCGTCCTAATGCACCCCAAGCCCCACGACCACA
TCACCCTTCCCCGACCCCAGTCAGCCCCCCGGGAAATAGACATCCCTGTGGATACCAACCTCATTGAATT
CGATACCAACTATGCCACAGACGACGACATCGTGTTTGAGGACTTTGCGAGGCTTCGGCTGAAGGGGATG
AAGGATGACGACTGTGATGACCAGTTCTGCGGTGGAAGTGGATCAGGCAGCGGTGGATCTGGAGAAAGCT
TGTTTAAGGGACCACGTGATTACAACCCGATATCGAGCACCATTTGTCATTTGACGAATGAATCTGATGG
GCACACAACATCGTTGTATGGTATTGGATTTGGTCCCTTCATCATTACAAACAAGCACTTGTTTAGAAGA
AATAATGGAACACTGTTGGTCCAATCACTACATGGTGTATTCAAGGTCAAGAACACCACGACTTTGCAAC
AACACCTCATTGATGGGAGGGACATGATAATTATTCGCATGCCTAAGGATTTCCCACCATTTCCTCAAAA
GCTGAAATTTAGAGAGCCACAAAGGGAAGAGCGCATATGTCTTGTGACAACCAACTTCCAAACTAAGAGC
ATGTCTAGCATGGTGTCAGACACTAGTTGCACATTCCCTTCATCTGATGGCATATTCTGGAAGCATTGGA
TTCAAACCAAGGATGGGCAGTGTGGCAGTCCATTAGTATCAACTAGAGATGGGTTCATTGTTGGTATACA
CTCAGCATCGAATTTCACCAACACAAACAATTATTTCACAAGCGTGCCGAAAAACTTCATGGAATTGTTG
ACAAATCAGGAGGCGCAGCAGTGGGTTAGTGGTTGGCGATTAAATGCTGACTCAGTATTGTGGGGTGGCC
ATAAAGTTTTCATGGTGGGCAAGCCGATCCCTAACCCTCTGCTGGGCCTGGACAGCACTGGAAGCGGAGC
TACTAACTTCAGCCTGCTGAAGCAGGCTGGAGACGTGGAGGAGAACCCTGGACCTTCTAGAGCCACCATG
GCCAAGCCTTTGTCTCAAGAAGAATCCACCCTCATTGAAAGAGCAACGGCTACAATCAACAGCATCCCCA
TCTCTGAAGACTACAGCGTCGCCAGCGCAGCTCTCTCTAGCGACGGCCGCATCTTCACTGGTGTCAATGT
ATATCATTTTACTGGGGGACCTTGTGCAGAACTCGTGGTGCTGGGCACTGCTGCTGCTGCGGCAGCTGGC
AACCTGACTTGTATCGTCGCGATCGGAAATGAGAACAGGGGCATCTTGAGCCCCTGCGGACGGTGCCGAC
AGGTGCTTCTCGATCTGCATCCTGGGATCAAAGCCATAGTGAAGGACAGTGATGGACAGCCGACGGCAGT
TGGGATTCGTGAATTGCTGCCCTCTGGTTATGTGTGGGAGGGCTAAGTCGACAATCAACCTCTGGATTAC
AAAATTTGTGAAAGATTGACTGGTATTCTTAACTATGTTGCTCCTTTTACGCTATGTGGATACGCTGCTT
TAATGCCTTTGTATCATGTTAACTAACTAAACTTGTTTATTGCAGCTTATAATGGTTACAAATAAAGCAA
TAGCATCACAAATTTCACAAATAAAGCATTTTTTTCACTGCATTCTAGTTGTGGTTTGTCCAAACTCATC
AATGTATCTTATCATGTCTGGAATTGACTCAAATGATGTCAATTAGTCTATCAGAAGCTCATCTGGTCTC
CCTTCCGGGGGACAAGACATCCCTGTTTAATATTTAAACAGCAGTGTTCCCAAACTGGGTTCTTATATCC
CTTGCTCTGGTCAACCAGGTTGCAGGGTTTCCTGTCCTCACAGGAACGAAGTCCCTAAAGAAACAGTGGC
AGCCAGGTTTAGCCCCGGAATTGACTGGATTCCTTTTTTAGGGCCCATTGGTATGGCTTTTTCCCCGTAT
CCCCCCAGGTGTCTGCAGGCTCAAAGAGCAGCGAGAAGCGTTCAGAGGAAAGCGATCCCGTGCCACCTTC
CCCGTGCCCGGGCTGTCCCCGCACGCTGCCGGCTCGGGGATGCGGGGGGAGCGCCGGACCGGAGCGGAGC
CCCGGGCGGCTCGCTGCTGCCCCCTAGCGGGGGAGGGACGTAATTACATCCCTGGGGGCTTTGGGGGGGG
GCTGTCCCTGATATCTATAACAAGAAAATATATATATAATAAGTTATCACGTAAGTAGAACATGAAATAA
CAATATAATTATCGTATGAGTTAAATCTTAAAAGTCACGTAAAAGATAATCATGCGTCATTTTGACTCAC
GCGGTCGTTATAGTTCAAAATCAGTGACACTTACCGCATTGACAAGCACGCCTCACGGGAGCTCCAAGCG
GCGACTGAGATGTCCTAAATGCACAGCGACGGATTCGCGCTATTTAGAAAGAGAGAGCAATATTTCAAGA
ATGCATGCGTCAATTTTACGCAGACTATCTTTCTAGGGTTAATCTAGCTGCATCAGGATCATATCGTCGG
GTCTTTTTTCCGGCTCAGTCATCGCCCAAGCTGGCGCTATCTGGGCATCGGGGAGGAAGAAGCCCGTGCC
TTTTCCCGCGAGGTTGAAGCGGCATGGAAAGAGTTTGCCGAGGATGACTGCTGCTGCATTGACGTTGAGC
GAAAACGCACGTTTACCATGATGATTCGGGAAGGTGTGGCCATGCACGCCTTTAACGGTGAACTGTTCGT
TCAGGCCACCTGGGATACCAGTTCGTCGCGGCTTTTCCGGACACAGTTCCGGATGGTCAGCCCGAAGCGC
ATCAGCAACCCGAACAATACCGGCGACAGCCGGAACTGCCGTGCCGGTGTGCAGATTAATGACAGCGGTG
CGGCGCTGGGATATTACGTCAGCGAGGACGGGTATCCTGGCTGGATGCCGCAGAAATGGACATGGATACC
CCGTGAGTTACCCGGCGGGCGCGCTTGGCGTAATCATGGTCATAGCTGTTTCCTGTGTGAAATTGTTATC
CGCTCACAATTCCACACAACATACGAGCCGGAAGCATAAAGTGTAAAGCCTGGGGTGCCTAATGAGTGAG
CTAACTCACATTAATTGCGTTGCGCTCACTGCCCGCTTTCCAGTCGGGAAACCTGTCGTGCCAGCTGCAT
TAATGAATCGGCCAACGCGCGGGGAGAGGCGGTTTGCGTATTGGGCGCTCTTCCGCTTCCTCGCTCACTG
ACTCGCTGCGCTCGGTCGTTCGGCTGCGGCGAGCGGTATCAGCTCACTCAAAGGCGGTAATACGGTTATC
CACAGAATCAGGGGATAACGCAGGAAAGAACATGTGAGCAAAAGGCCAGCAAAAGGCCAGGAACCGTAAA
AAGGCCGCGTTGCTGGCGTTTTTCCATAGGCTCCGCCCCCCTGACGAGCATCACAAAAATCGACGCTCAA
GTCAGAGGTGGCGAAACCCGACAGGACTATAAAGATACCAGGCGTTTCCCCCTGGAAGCTCCCTCGTGCG
CTCTCCTGTTCCGACCCTGCCGCTTACCGGATACCTGTCCGCCTTTCTCCCTTCGGGAAGCGTGGCGCTT
TCTCATAGCTCACGCTGTAGGTATCTCAGTTCGGTGTAGGTCGTTCGCTCCAAGCTGGGCTGTGTGCACG
AACCCCCCGTTCAGCCCGACCGCTGCGCCTTATCCGGTAACTATCGTCTTGAGTCCAACCCGGTAAGACA
CGACTTATCGCCACTGGCAGCAGCCACTGGTAACAGGATTAGCAGAGCGAGGTATGTAGGCGGTGCTACA
GAGTTCTTGAAGTGGTGGCCTAACTACGGCTACACTAGAAGAACAGTATTTGGTATCTGCGCTCTGCTGA
AGCCAGTTACCTTCGGAAAAAGAGTTGGTAGCTCTTGATCCGGCAAACAAACCACCGCTGGTAGCGGTGG
TTTTTTTGTTTGCAAGCAGCAGATTACGCGCAGAAAAAAAGGATCTCAAGAAGATCCTTTGATCTTTTCT
ACGGGGTCTGACGCTCAGTGGAACGAAAACTCACGTTAAGGGATTTTGGTCATGAGATTATCAAAAAGGA
TCTTCACCTAGATCCTTTTAAATTAAAAATGAAGTTTTAAATCAATCTAAAGTATATATGAGTAAACTTG
GTCTGACAGTTACCAATGCTTAATCAGTGAGGCACCTATCTCAGCGATCTGTCTATTTCGTTCATCCATA
GTTGCCTGACTCCCCGTCGTGTAGATAACTACGATACGGGAGGGCTTACCATCTGGCCCCAGTGCTGCAA
TGATACCGCGAGACCCACGCTCACCGGCTCCAGATTTATCAGCAATAAACCAGCCAGCCGGAAGGGCCGA
GCGCAGAAGTGGTCCTGCAACTTTATCCGCCTCCATCCAGTCTATTAATTGTTGCCGGGAAGCTAGAGTA
AGTAGTTCGCCAGTTAATAGTTTGCGCAACGTTGTTGCCATTGCTACAGGCATCGTGGTGTCACGCTCGT
CGTTTGGTATGGCTTCATTCAGCTCCGGTTCCCAACGATCAAGGCGAGTTACATGATCCCCCATGTTGTG
CAAAAAAGCGGTTAGCTCCTTCGGTCCTCCGATCGTTGTCAGAAGTAAGTTGGCCGCAGTGTTATCACTC
ATGGTTATGGCAGCACTGCATAATTCTCTTACTGTCATGCCATCCGTAAGATGCTTTTCTGTGACTGGTG
AGTACTCAACCAAGTCATTCTGAGAATAGTGTATGCGGCGACCGAGTTGCTCTTGCCCGGCGTCAATACG
GGATAATACCGCGCCACATAGCAGAACTTTAAAAGTGCTCATCATTGGAAAACGTTCTTCGGGGCGAAAA
CTCTCAAGGATCTTACCGCTGTTGAGATCCAGTTCGATGTAACCCACTCGTGCACCCAACTGATCTTCAG
CATCTTTTACTTTCACCAGCGTTTCTGGGTGAGCAAAAACAGGAAGGCAAAATGCCGCAAAAAAGGGAAT
AAGGGCGACACGGAAATGTTGAATACTCAT
